>Addgene plasmid #31651 | pcDNA-N1-PDZ1-GAGA | depositor full sequence | sequence record 38673 | vestor seq from 1/14/02
GACGGATCGGGAGATCTCCCGATCCCCTATGGTGCACTCTCAGTACAATCTGCTCTGATGCCGCATAGTT
AAGCCAGTATCTGCTCCCTGCTTGTGTGTTGGAGGTCGCTGAGTAGTGCGCGAGCAAAATTTAAGCTACA
ACAAGGCAAGGCTTGACCGACAATTGCATGAAGAATCTGCTTAGGGTTAGGCGTTTTGCGCTGCTTCGCG
ATGTACGGGCCAGATATACGCGTTGACATTGATTATTGACTAGTTATTAATAGTAATCAATTACGGGGTC
ATTAGTTCATAGCCCATATATGGAGTTCCGCGTTACATAACTTACGGTAAATGGCCCGCCTGGCTGACCG
CCCAACGACCCCCGCCCATTGACGTCAATAATGACGTATGTTCCCATAGTAACGCCAATAGGGACTTTCC
ATTGACGTCAATGGGTGGAGTATTTACGGTAAACTGCCCACTTGGCAGTACATCAAGTGTATCATATGCC
AAGTACGCCCCCTATTGACGTCAATGACGGTAAATGGCCCGCCTGGCATTATGCCCAGTACATGACCTTA
TGGGACTTTCCTACTTGGCAGTACATCTACGTATTAGTCATCGCTATTACCATGGTGATGCGGTTTTGGC
AGTACATCAATGGGCGTGGATAGCGGTTTGACTCACGGGGATTTCCAAGTCTCCACCCCATTGACGTCAA
TGGGAGTTTGTTTTGGCACCAAAATCAACGGGACTTTCCAAAATGTCGTAACAACTCCGCCCCATTGACG
CAAATGGGCGGTAGGCGTGTACGGTGGGAGGTCTATATAAGCAGAGCTCTCTGGCTAACTAGAGAACCCA
CTGCTTACTGGCTTATCGAAATTAATACGACTCACTATAGGGAGACCCAAGCTGGCTAGAAATAATTTTG
TTTAACTTTAAGAAGGAGATATACATATGCACCATCATCATCATCATTCTTCTGGTCTGGTGCCACGCGG
TTCTGGTATGAAAGAAACCGCTGCTGCTAAATTCGAACGCCAGCACATGGACAGCCCAGATCTGGGTACC
GACGACGACGACAAGGCCATGGCTGATCGCGCCGCTGAGCCGTCGCGGGGCGAGATGAGCGCGGACGCGG
CGGCCGGGGCGCCCCTGCCCCGGCTCTGCTGCCTGGAGAAGGGCCACAACGGCGCCGGCGCCCACCTGCA
TGGGGAGAAGGGCAAGGTGGGCCAGTACATCCGGCTGGTGGAGCCCGGCTCTCCGGCCGAGAAGGCGGGG
CTGCTGGCCGGGGACCGGCTGGTGGAGGTGAACGGCGAGAACGTGGAGAAGGAGACCCACCAGCAGGTGG
TGAGCCGCATCCGCGCCGCGCTCAACGCCGTGCGCCTGCTGGTGGTCGACCCCGACACGGACGAGCAGTT
CAGGAAGCTCGGAGTCCAGATCCGGGGGGAGCTGCTACGCGCCCAGGCGGGGCCGGAGCAGGCCGGGCCG
CCGGCCGCCCCCGGCGAGCAGGGCCCGGCCGGTGAGAACGAGCCGCGCGAGGTCGAGAAGAGCCACCCGG
AGCGGCGCGAGCTCCGGCCTCGGCTCTGCGCCATGAAGAAGGGCCCCAACGGCTACGGCTTCAACCTGCA
CAGCGACAAGTCCAGGCCGGGCCAGTTCATCCGCGCCGTGGACCCAGACTCCCCGGCTGAGGCCTCGGGG
CTCCGGGAGCAGGACCGCATCGTGGAGGTGAACGGGGTCTGCGTGGAGGGCAAGCAGCATGGGGACGTGG
TGACTGCCATCAAGGCCGGCGGGGATGAGGCCAAGCTGCTGGTGGTGGACAAGGAGACCGACGAGTTCTT
CAAGAAATGCAAAGTGGTCCCATCTTCTGAGCACCTCAACGGTCCCTTGCCTGAGCCCTTCACCAATGGG
GAGATACAGAAGAACAACCCTGAGACCCTGGCCCCAGCGGCCTCGGAGAGCCCCAGGCCAGCCCTGGCAA
GATCCGCCTCCAGTGACACCAGCGAGGAGCTGGCTTCCCAAGACAGCCCCAAGAAAGAGGACTCCACGGC
CCCCTCCTCGACCTCCTCCTCCTCCGACCCCATCCTGGACTTCAGCATCTCGCTGGCCGTGGCCAAGGAG
AGGGCCCACCAGAAGCGCAGCAGCAGACGGGCCCCCCAAATGGACTGGAGCGAGAAAAAGGAGCTTTTCA
GCAACCTCTGAGCGCCCCGGCCGCCCACCCCCCGTCACCTCCTCTCCGCCCGATTCTCCAGTCCCCAGCC
GCCCACCCTCCTTCACCTCCTCTCCGCCCACTTCTCCAATCCCTGGCCGCCCACCCCACCTCACCTCCTC
TCCGCCCGCTTCTCCAGTCCCCGGCCGCCCACCCTACCTCACCTCCTCTCCGCCCCGCTTCTCCAATCAC
CCTCGAATCGATCTACAGATCAGCACCAGTGCCCCGTTCCTGGCCATGTGACTTTTTTAGAGAACTGTGC
ACTTCCCTGCCTCGAGTCTAGAGGGCCCGTTTAAACCCGCTGATCAGCCTCGACTGTGCCTTCTAGTTGC
CAGCCATCTGTTGTTTGCCCCTCCCCCGTGCCTTCCTTGACCCTGGAAGGTGCCACTCCCACTGTCCTTT
CCTAATAAAATGAGGAAATTGCATCGCATTGTCTGAGTAGGTGTCATTCTATTCTGGGGGGTGGGGTGGG
GCAGGACAGCAAGGGGGAGGATTGGGAAGACAATAGCAGGCATGCTGGGGATGCGGTGGGCTCTATGGCT
TCTGAGGCGGAAAGAACCAGCTGGGGCTCTAGGGGGTATCCCC
[124 nt withheld, positions 2774-2897]
C
[91 nt withheld, positions 2899-2989]
A
[49 nt withheld, positions 2991-3039]
CCTTTGACGTTGGAGTCCACGTTCTTT
[37 nt withheld, positions 3067-3103]
ACCCTATCTCGGTCTATTCTTTTGATTTATAAGGGATTTTGCCGATTTCGGCCTATTGGTTAAAAAATGA
GCTGATTTAACAAAAATTTAACGCGAATTAATTCTGTGGAATGTGTGTCAGTTAGGGTGTGGAAAGTCCC
CAGGCTCCCCAGCAGGCAGAAGTATGCAAAGCATGCATCTCAATTAGTCAGCAACCAGGTGTGGAAAGTC
CCCAGGCTCCCCAGCAGGCAGAAGTATGCAAAGCATGCATCTCAATTAGTCAGCAACCATAGTCCCGCCC
CTAACTCCGCCCATCCCGCCCCTAACTCCGCCCAGTTCCGCCCATTCTCCGCCCCATGGCTGACTAATTT
TTTTTATTTATGCAGAGGCCGAGGCCGCCTCTGCCTCTGAGCTATTCCAGAAGTAGTGAGGAGGCTTTTT
TGGAGGCCTAGGCTTTTGCAAAAAGCTCCCGGGAGCTTGTATATCCATTTTCGGATCTGATCAGCACGTG
ATGAAAAAGCCTGAACTCACCGCGACGTCTGTCGAGAAGTTTCTGATCGAAAAGTTCGACAGCGTCTCCG
ACCTGATGCAGCTCTCGGAGGGCGAAGAATCTCGTGCTTTCAGCTTCGATGTAGGAGGGCGTGGATATGT
CCTGCGGGTAAATAGCTGCGCCGATGGTTTCTACAAAGATCGTTATGTTTATCGGCACTTTGCATCGGCC
GCGCTCCCGATTCCGGAAGTGCTTGACATTGGGGAATTCAGCGAGAGCCTGACCTATTGCATCTCCCGCC
GTGCACAGGGTGTCACGTTGCAAGACCTGCCTGAAACCGAACTGCCCGCTGTTCTGCAGCCGGTCGCGGA
GGCCATGGATGCGATCGCTGCGGCCGATCTTAGCCAGACGAGCGGGTTCGGCCCATTCGGACCGCAAGGA
ATCGGTCAATACACTACATGGCGTGATTTCATATGCGCGATTGCTGATCCCCATGTGTATCACTGGCAAA
CTGTGATGGACGACACCGTCAGTGCGTCCGTCGCGCAGGCTCTCGATGAGCTGATGCTTTGGGCCGAGGA
CTGCCCCGAAGTCCGGCACCTCGTGCACGCGGATTTCGGCTCCAACAATGTCCTGACGGACAATGGCCGC
ATAACAGCGGTCATTGACTGGAGCGAGGCGATGTTCGGGGATTCCCAATACGAGGTCGCCAACATCTTCT
TCTGGAGGCCGTGGTTGGCTTGTATGGAGCAGCAGACGCGCTACTTCGAGCGGAGGCATCCGGAGCTTGC
AGGATCGCCGCGGCTCCGGGCGTATATGCTCCGCATTGGTCTTGACCAACTCTATCAGAGCTTGGTTGAC
GGCAATTTCGATGATGCAGCTTGGGCGCAGGGTCGATGCGACGCAATCGTCCGATCCGGAGCCGGGACTG
TCGGGCGTACACAAATCGCCCGCAGAAGCGCGGCCGTCTGGACCGATGGCTGTGTAGAAGTACTCGCCGA
TAGTGGAAACCGACGCCCCAGCACTCGTCCGAGGGCAAAGGAATAGCACGTGCTACGAGATTTCGATTCC
ACCGCCGCCTTCTATGAAAGGTTGGGCTTCGGAATCGTTTTCCGGGACGCCGGCTGGATGATCCTCCAGC
GCGGGGATCTCATGCTGGAGTTCTTCGCCCACCCCAACTTGTTTATTGCAGCTTATAATGGTTACAAATA
AAGCAATAGCATCACAAATTTCACAAATAAAGCATTTTTTTCACTGCATTCTAGTTGTGGTTTGTCCAAA
CTCATCAATGTATCTTATCATGTCTGTATACCGTCGACCTCTAGCTAGAGCTTGGCGTAATCATGGTCAT
AGCTGTTTCCTGTGTGAAATTGTTATCCGCTCACAATTCCACACAACATACGAGCCGGAAGCATAAAGTG
TAAAGCCTGGGGTGCCTAATGAGTGAGCTAACTCACATTAATTGCGTTGCGCTCACTGCCCGCTTTCCAG
TCGGGAAACCTGTCGTGCCAGCTGCATTAATGAATCGGCCAACGCGCGGGGAGAGGCGGTTTGCGTATTG
GGCGCTCTTCCGCTTCCTCGCTCACTGACTCGCTGCGCTCGGTCGTTCGGCTGCGGCGAGCGGTATCAGC
TCACTCAAAGGCGGTAATACGGTTATCCACAGAATCAGGGGATAACGCAGGAAAGAACATGTGAGCAAAA
GGCCAGCAAAAGGCCAGGAACCGTAAAAAGGCCGCGTTGCTGGCGTTTTTCCATAGGCTCCGCCCCCCTG
ACGAGCATCACAAAAATCGACGCTCAAGTCAGAGGTGGCGAAACCCGACAGGACTATAAAGATACCAGGC
GTTTCCCCCTGGAAGCTCCCTCGTGCGCTCTCCTGTTCCGACCCTGCCGCTTACCGGATACCTGTCCGCC
TTTCTCCCTTCGGGAAGCGTGGCGCTTTCTCATAGCTCACGCTGTAGGTATCTCAGTTCGGTGTAGGTCG
TTCGCTCCAAGCTGGGCTGTGTGCACGAACCCCCCGTTCAGCCCGACCGCTGCGCCTTATCCGGTAACTA
TCGTCTTGAGTCCAACCCGGTAAGACACGACTTATCGCCACTGGCAGCAGCCACTGGTAACAGGATTAGC
AGAGCGAGGTATGTAGGCGGTGCTACAGAGTTCTTGAAGTGGTGGCCTAACTACGGCTACACTAGAAGAA
CAGTATTTGGTATCTGCGCTCTGCTGAAGCCAGTTACCTTCGGAAAAAGAGTTGGTAGCTCTTGATCCGG
CAAACAAACCACCGCTGGTAGCGGTTTTTTTGTTTGCAAGCAGCAGATTACGCGCAGAAAAAAAGGATCT
CAAGAAGATCCTTTGATCTTTTCTACGGGGTCTGACGCTCAGTGGAACGAAAACTCACGTTAAGGGATTT
TGGTCATGAGATTATCAAAAAGGATCTTCACCTAGATCCTTTTAAATTAAAAATGAAGTTTTAAATCAAT
CTAAAGTATATATGAGTAAACTTGGTCTGACAGTTACCAATGCTTAATCAGTGAGGCACCTATCTCAGCG
ATCTGTCTATTTCGTTCATCCATAGTTGCCTGACTCCCCGTCGTGTAGATAACTACGATACGGGAGGGCT
TACCATCTGGCCCCAGTGCTGCAATGATACCGCGAGACCCACGCTCACCGGCTCCAGATTTATCAGCAAT
AAACCAGCCAGCCGGAAGGGCCGAGCGCAGAAGTGGTCCTGCAACTTTATCCGCCTCCATCCAGTCTATT
AATTGTTGCCGGGAAGCTAGAGTAAGTAGTTCGCCAGTTAATAGTTTGCGCAACGTTGTTGCCATTGCTA
CAGGCATCGTGGTGTCACGCTCGTCGTTTGGTATGGCTTCATTCAGCTCCGGTTCCCAACGATCAAGGCG
AGTTACATGATCCCCCATGTTGTGCAAAAAAGCGGTTAGCTCCTTCGGTCCTCCGATCGTTGTCAGAAGT
AAGTTGGCCGCAGTGTTATCACTCATGGTTATGGCAGCACTGCATAATTCTCTTACTGTCATGCCATCCG
TAAGATGCTTTTCTGTGACTGGTGAGTACTCAACCAAGTCATTCTGAGAATAGTGTATGCGGCGACCGAG
TTGCTCTTGCCCGGCGTCAATACGGGATAATACCGCGCCACATAGCAGAACTTTAAAAGTGCTCATCATT
GGAAAACGTTCTTCGGGGCGAAAACTCTCAAGGATCTTACCGCTGTTGAGATCCAGTTCGATGTAACCCA
CTCGTGCACCCAACTGATCTTCAGCATCTTTTACTTTCACCAGCGTTTCTGGGTGAGCAAAAACAGGAAG
GCAAAATGCCGCAAAAAAGGGAATAAGGGCGACACGGAAATGTTGAATACTCATACTCTTCCTTTTTCAA
TATTATTGAAGCATTTATCAGGGTTATTGTCTCATGAGCGGATACATATTTGAATGTATTTAGAAAAATA
AACAAATAGGGGTTCCGCGCACATTTCCCCGAAAAGTGCCACCTGACGTC
Features (pLannotate 1.2.2; 22 found; start..end, strand, type, name):
     28..80      -  misc_feature   bom (fragment): basis of mobility region from pBR322
    235..614     +  enhancer       CMV enhancer: human cytomegalovirus immediate early enhancer
    615..818     +  promoter       CMV promoter: human cytomegalovirus (CMV) immediate early promoter
    814..847     +  LTR            5' LTR (truncated) (fragment): truncated 5' long terminal repeat (LTR) from HIV-1
    863..881     +  promoter       T7 promoter: promoter for bacteriophage T7 RNA polymerase
    907..929     +  RBS            RBS: efficient ribosome binding site from bacteriophage T7 gene 10 (Olins and Rangwala, 1989)
    991..1035    +  CDS            S-Tag: affinity and epitope tag derived from pancreatic ribonuclease A
   1105..2178    +  CDS            SLC9A3R1: NHRF1_RABIT - Also known as NHERF, NHERF1. Experimental evidence at protein level: Swiss-Prot protein existence level 1. Scaffold protein that connects plasma membrane proteins with members of the ezrin/moesin/radixin family and thereby helps to link them to the actin cytoskeleton and to regulate their surface expression. Necessary for recycling of internalized ADRB2. Was first known to play a role in the regulation of the activity and subcellular location of SLC9A3. Necessary for cAMP-mediated phosphorylation and inhibition of SLC9A3. Involved in sperm capacitation. May participate in the reg
   2504..2728    +  polyA_signal   bGH poly(A) signal: bovine growth hormone polyadenylation signal
   2732..2753    +  promoter       SV40 promoter (fragment): SV40 enhancer and early promoter
   2774..3202    +  rep_origin     f1 ori (sequence partly withheld): f1 bacteriophage origin of replication; arrow indicates direction of (+) strand synthesis
   3216..3545    +  promoter       SV40 promoter: SV40 enhancer and early promoter
   3594..4619    +  CDS            HygR: aminoglycoside phosphotransferase from E. coli; aph(4)-Ia; confers resistance to hygromycin
   4629..4754    +  CDS            ble (fragment): BLE_KLEPN - Experimental evidence at protein level: Swiss-Prot protein existence level 1. Binding protein with a strong affinity to the bleomycin family of antibiotics. Binds to CL990; an antimitotic-antibiotic compound. From Klebsiella pneumoniae.
   4749..4870    +  polyA_signal   SV40 poly(A) signal: SV40 polyadenylation signal
   4943..4959    -  protein_bind   lac operator: The lac repressor binds to the lac operator to inhibit transcription in E. coli. This inhibition can be relieved by adding lactose or isopropyl-β-D-thiogalactopyranoside (IPTG). lac repressor encoded by lacI
   4967..4997    -  promoter       lac promoter: promoter for the E. coli lac operon
   5012..5033    -  protein_bind   CAP binding site: CAP binding activates transcription in the presence of cAMP. E. coli catabolite activator protein
   5046..5138    -  CDS            lacI (fragment): lac repressor; lacI; The lac repressor binds to the lac operator to inhibit transcription in E. coli. This inhibition can be relieved by adding lactose or isopropyl-β-D-thiogalactopyranoside (IPTG).
   5321..5906    -  rep_origin     ori: high-copy-number ColE1/pMB1/pBR322/pUC origin of replication
   6077..6937    -  CDS            AmpR: β-lactamase; bla; confers resistance to ampicillin, carbenicillin, and related antibiotics
   6938..7042    -  promoter       AmpR promoter: bla
