[The description below was written by a language model from this plasmid's Addgene catalogue record and pLannotate feature annotations shown in this document.]
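Description:
pcDNA-N1-PDZ1-GAGA is a mammalian expression plasmid built on the Invitrogen pcDNA3.1/Hygro(+) backbone, carrying a mutant form of rabbit NHERF-1 (SLC9A3R1, the sodium/hydrogen exchanger 3 regulator 1). It is propagated in E. coli through a high-copy ColE1/pUC-type origin with ampicillin selection from the bla gene, and it also contains an f1 phage origin. For selection in mammalian cells, an SV40 enhancer/early promoter drives a hygromycin phosphotransferase gene followed by an SV40 polyadenylation signal.

The expression cassette uses the CMV immediate-early enhancer and promoter, with a bovine growth hormone polyadenylation signal downstream. The NHERF-1 cDNA was excised from a pET30a construct and moved into pcDNA through compatible XbaI/NheI ends at the 5′ side (site destroyed) and XhoI at the 3′ side. As a result, the insert brings along pET-derived sequence: a T7 gene 10 ribosome binding site and the N-terminal His and S tags. The feature table annotates the S-tag directly upstream of the NHERF-1 coding region but does not annotate the His tag separately. A T7 promoter sits between the CMV promoter and the insert. Within the first PDZ domain, the motif PNGYGF beginning at residue 21 is changed to HNGAGA, altering the conserved GYGF stretch that normally forms the peptide-binding loop of a PDZ domain. The depositor stresses that the cDNA is rabbit, not mouse as the associated paper originally stated.

The associated publication concerns binding of a C-terminal PDZ motif in NHE3 to NHERF-1 and its effect on cAMP inhibition of sodium-hydrogen exchange. This suggests the construct serves as a PDZ1-mutant comparator for wild-type NHERF-1 in transfected cells.
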