Addgene plasmid #31651: pcDNA-N1-PDZ1-GAGA
Depositing lab: Edward Weinman. Depositing organization: University of Maryland, Baltimore. Publication: A C-terminal PDZ motif in NHE3 binds NHERF-1 and enhances cAMP inhibition of sodium-hydrogen exchange. Weinman EJ, Wang Y, Wang F, Greer C, Steplock D, Shenolikar S. Biochemistry. 2003 Nov 4. 42(43):12662-8. 10.1021/bi035244l PubMed 14580213.
Backbone
  Vector backbone: pcDNA3.1/Hygro (+)
  Backbone manufacturer: Invitrogen
  Backbone size w/o insert (bp): 5600
  Modifications to backbone: none
  Vector type: Mammalian Expression
  Selectable markers: Hygromycin
Growth in bacteria
  Bacterial resistance: Ampicillin, 100 μg/mL
  Growth temperature: 37°C
  Growth strain: DH5alpha
  Copy number: Unknown
Gene/Insert
  Gene/Insert name: solute carrier family 9 (sodium/hydrogen exchanger), member 3 regulator 1 (alt name: NHERF)
  Species: O. cuniculus (rabbit)
  Insert size (bp): 1200
  Mutation: changed P(21)NGYGF changed to H(21)NGAGA
  GenBank ID: U19815
  Entrez Gene: SLC9A3R1
  Promoter: cmv
  Tag / fusion protein: His, S-tag (N terminal on insert)
  Cloning method: Restriction Enzyme; 5′ cloning site V= Nhe1 I=Xba1 (destroyed during cloning); 3′ cloning site Xho1 (not destroyed)
  Sequencing primers: 5′ T7
Terms and licenses: Academic/Nonprofit Terms; Industry Terms: Not Available to Industry
Depositor comments: ERRATUM- Materials & Methods :This in NOT the mouse NHERF-1 cDNA.Paper should read "The rabbit cDNA was inserted into......". The rabbit cDNA was cut from the pet30a vector & put into pcDNA. The his & S tag comes from the pet30a vector. VECTOR UPDATED JAN14,2002 his tagged rabbit NHERF PDZ1 mutation PNGYGF to HNGAGA pcDNA3.1/hygr(+) cut nhe1&xho1 pET 30ac_FMZ1.seq cut Xba1 & Xho1 his tag translation = 937
How to cite: pcDNA-N1-PDZ1-GAGA was a gift from Edward Weinman (Addgene plasmid # 31651 ; http://n2t.net/addgene:31651 ; RRID:Addgene_31651)
