>Addgene plasmid #31651 | pcDNA-N1-PDZ1-GAGA | addgene partial sequence | sequence record 39390 | CMV-F 5'-CGCAAATGGGCGGTAGGCGTG-3'
AGCAGAGCTCTCTGGCTACTAGAAGAACCCACTGCTTACTGGCTTATCGAAATTAATACGACTCACTATA
GGGAGACCCAAGCTGGCTAGAAATAATTTTGTTTAACTTTAAGAAGGAGATATACATATGCACCATCATC
ATCATCATTCTTCTGGTCTGGTGCCACGCGGTTCTGGTATGAAAGAAACCGCTGCTGCTAAATTCGAACG
CCAGCACATGGACAGCCCAGATCTGGGTACCGACGACGACGACAAGGCCATGGCTGATCGCGCCGCTGAG
CCGTCGCGGGGCGAGATGAGCGCGGACGCGGCGGCCGGGGCGCCCCTGCCCCGGCTCTGCTGCCTGGAGA
AGGGCCACAACGGCGCCGGCGCCCACCTGCATGGGGAGAAGGGCAAGGTGGGCCAGTACATCCGGCTGGT
GGAGCCCGGCTCTCCGGCCGAGAAGGCGGGGCTGCTGGCCGGGGACCGGCTGGTGGAGGTGAACGGCGAG
AACGTGGAGAAGGAGACCCACCAGCAGGTGGTGAGCCGCATCCGCGCCGCGCTCAACGCCGTGCGCCTGC
TGGTGGTCGACCCCGACACGGACGAGCAGTTCAGGAAGCTCGGAGTCCAGATCCGGGGGGAGCTGCTACG
CGCCCAGGCGGGGCCGGAGCAGGCCGGGCCGCCGGCCGCCCCCGGCGAGCAGGGCCCGGCCGGTGAGAAC
GAGCCGCGCGAGGTCGAGAAGAGCCACCCGGAGCGGCGC
